Addgene plasmid #133462: pHTR060syn
Purpose: Consensus sequence of Hop (Humulus lupulus) tandem repeats for cytogenetics
Depositing lab: Hank Bass. Depositing organization: Florida State University, Tallahassee. Publication: Identification of tandem repeat families from long-read sequences of Humulus lupulus. Easterling KA, Pitra NJ, Morcol TB, Aquino JR, Lopes LG, Bussey KC, Matthews PD, Bass HW. PLoS One. 2020 Jun 5;15(6):e0233971. doi: 10.1371/journal.pone.0233971. eCollection 2020. PubMed 32502183.
Backbone
  Vector backbone: pUC18
  Backbone size w/o insert (bp): 2686
  Vector type: Bacterial Expression
Growth in bacteria
  Bacterial resistance: Ampicillin, 100 μg/mL
  Growth temperature: 37°C
  Growth strain: DH5alpha
  Copy number: High Copy
Gene/Insert
  Gene/Insert name: HuluTR060
  Species: Humulus lupulus (hop)
  Cloning method: Unknown
Resource information
  A portion of this plasmid was derived from a plasmid made by: Synthetic, GenScript
Terms and licenses: Academic/Nonprofit Terms; Industry Terms
Depositor comments: HuluTR060 tandem repeat insert sequences, concatenation of consensus seqeunces from five PacBio clones (-91, -282, -321, -12, -22)
How to cite: pHTR060syn was a gift from Hank Bass (Addgene plasmid # 133462 ; http://n2t.net/addgene:133462 ; RRID:Addgene_133462)
