[The description below was written by a language model from this plasmid's Addgene catalogue record and pLannotate feature annotations shown in this document.]
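Description:
pHTR060syn is a small, high-copy bacterial cloning plasmid built on the pUC18 backbone that carries a synthetic copy of HuluTR060, one of the tandem repeat families identified in the hop (Humulus lupulus) genome. According to the depositor's notes, the insert is not a single genomic fragment but a concatenation of consensus sequences derived from five long-read (PacBio) clones, made by commercial gene synthesis. The cloning method is not recorded. In the sequenced plasmid of about 3 kb, the insert itself is not annotated, but two fragments of the pUC18/19 multiple cloning site flank an unannotated gap of roughly 300 bp, which is consistent with the difference between the full plasmid and the 2,686 bp backbone and is presumably where the repeat sequence sits.

The remaining features are standard pUC elements. A ColE1/pMB1-type pUC origin gives high-copy replication in E. coli, and the β-lactamase gene with its own promoter provides ampicillin selection. The cloning site lies within the lacZα region downstream of the lac promoter, lac operator and CAP binding site, so the insert interrupts the lacZα coding fragment. The short lacI, rop and bom fragments are vestigial backbone remnants rather than functional parts. Although catalogued as a bacterial expression vector, the insert is non-coding repetitive DNA, and the plasmid serves as a renewable source of the repeat sequence. Its stated purpose is cytogenetics. The record does not detail specific applications, though such a clone would typically serve as template for labelled chromosome hybridisation probes.
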