Features (pLannotate 1.2.2; 12 found; start..end, strand, type, name):
     52..93      -  misc_feature   MCS (fragment): pUC18/19 multiple cloning site
    387..408     -  misc_feature   MCS (fragment): pUC18/19 multiple cloning site
    442..458     -  protein_bind   lac operator: The lac repressor binds to the lac operator to inhibit transcription in E. coli. This inhibition can be relieved by adding lactose or isopropyl-β-D-thiogalactopyranoside (IPTG). lac repressor encoded by lacI
    466..496     -  promoter       lac promoter: promoter for the E. coli lac operon
    511..532     -  protein_bind   CAP binding site: CAP binding activates transcription in the presence of cAMP. E. coli catabolite activator protein
    545..637     -  CDS            lacI (fragment): lac repressor; lacI; The lac repressor binds to the lac operator to inhibit transcription in E. coli. This inhibition can be relieved by adding lactose or isopropyl-β-D-thiogalactopyranoside (IPTG).
    820..1408    -  rep_origin     ori: high-copy-number ColE1/pMB1/pBR322/pUC origin of replication
   1579..2439    -  CDS            AmpR: β-lactamase; bla; confers resistance to ampicillin, carbenicillin, and related antibiotics
   2440..2544    -  promoter       AmpR promoter: bla
   2639..2674    +  CDS            rop (fragment): Rop protein, which maintains plasmids at low copy number; rop
   2776..2875    +  misc_feature   bom (fragment): basis of mobility region from pBR322
   2881..49      -  CDS            lacZα (fragment) (across the origin): LacZα fragment of β-galactosidase; lacZ fragment
>Addgene plasmid #133462 | pHTR060syn | addgene full sequence | sequence record 269762 | Addgene NGS Result
GTAACGCCAGGGTTTTCCCAGTCACGACGTTGTAAAACGACGGCCAGTGCCAAGCTTGCATGCCTGCAGG
TCGACTCTAGAGGATCCCCGGGTTATAACAAAGAGGACCGAGCCCAGGCCGGTCCCACCCCGGACGAACG
ACGTCCGGGGGTCGGGTCCCACCCCGGACGAACGACGTCCGGGGGTATGAAAAAGAAACCGAGCTCAAGG
CCCGGACGAACGATGTCCGGGGGTATAATTTAGAGGACCGAGCCAAGGCGGTCCCACAAGAGGACCGAGC
CAAGGCCGGTCCCACCCCTGGACGAACGACGTCCGGGGGTATAACAGGCCGGTCCCACCCCGGACGAACG
ATGTCCGGGGGTATAAATATAAGTGGACCGAGCCCACCCGGGTACCGAGCTCGAATTCGTAATCATGGTC
ATAGCTGTTTCCTGTGTGAAATTGTTATCCGCTCACAATTCCACACAACATACGAGCCGGAAGCATAAAG
TGTAAAGCCTGGGGTGCCTAATGAGTGAGCTAACTCACATTAATTGCGTTGCGCTCACTGCCCGCTTTCC
AGTCGGGAAACCTGTCGTGCCAGCTGCATTAATGAATCGGCCAACGCGCGGGGAGAGGCGGTTTGCGTAT
TGGGCGCTCTTCCGCTTCCTCGCTCACTGACTCGCTGCGCTCGGTCGTTCGGCTGCGGCGAGCGGTATCA
GCTCACTCAAAGGCGGTAATACGGTTATCCACAGAATCAGGGGATAACGCAGGAAAGAACATGTGAGCAA
AAGGCCAGCAAAAGGCCAGGAACCGTAAAAAGGCCGCGTTGCTGGCGTTTTTCCATAGGCTCCGCCCCCC
TGACGAGCATCACAAAAATCGACGCTCAAGTCAGAGGTGGCGAAACCCGACAGGACTATAAAGATACCAG
GCGTTTCCCCCTGGAAGCTCCCTCGTGCGCTCTCCTGTTCCGACCCTGCCGCTTACCGGATACCTGTCCG
CCTTTCTCCCTTCGGGAAGCGTGGCGCTTTCTCATAGCTCACGCTGTAGGTATCTCAGTTCGGTGTAGGT
CGTTCGCTCCAAGCTGGGCTGTGTGCACGAACCCCCCGTTCAGCCCGACCGCTGCGCCTTATCCGGTAAC
TATCGTCTTGAGTCCAACCCGGTAAGACACGACTTATCGCCACTGGCAGCAGCCACTGGTAACAGGATTA
GCAGAGCGAGGTATGTAGGCGGTGCTACAGAGTTCTTGAAGTGGTGGCCTAACTACGGCTACACTAGAAG
AACAGTATTTGGTATCTGCGCTCTGCTGAAGCCAGTTACCTTCGGAAAAAGAGTTGGTAGCTCTTGATCC
GGCAAACAAACCACCGCTGGTAGCGGTGGTTTTTTTGTTTGCAAGCAGCAGATTACGCGCAGAAAAAAAG
GATCTCAAGAAGATCCTTTGATCTTTTCTACGGGGTCTGACGCTCAGTGGAACGAAAACTCACGTTAAGG
GATTTTGGTCATGAGATTATCAAAAAGGATCTTCACCTAGATCCTTTTAAATTAAAAATGAAGTTTTAAA
TCAATCTAAAGTATATATGAGTAAACTTGGTCTGACAGTTACCAATGCTTAATCAGTGAGGCACCTATCT
CAGCGATCTGTCTATTTCGTTCATCCATAGTTGCCTGACTCCCCGTCGTGTAGATAACTACGATACGGGA
GGGCTTACCATCTGGCCCCAGTGCTGCAATGATACCGCGAGACCCACGCTCACCGGCTCCAGATTTATCA
GCAATAAACCAGCCAGCCGGAAGGGCCGAGCGCAGAAGTGGTCCTGCAACTTTATCCGCCTCCATCCAGT
CTATTAATTGTTGCCGGGAAGCTAGAGTAAGTAGTTCGCCAGTTAATAGTTTGCGCAACGTTGTTGCCAT
TGCTACAGGCATCGTGGTGTCACGCTCGTCGTTTGGTATGGCTTCATTCAGCTCCGGTTCCCAACGATCA
AGGCGAGTTACATGATCCCCCATGTTGTGCAAAAAAGCGGTTAGCTCCTTCGGTCCTCCGATCGTTGTCA
GAAGTAAGTTGGCCGCAGTGTTATCACTCATGGTTATGGCAGCACTGCATAATTCTCTTACTGTCATGCC
ATCCGTAAGATGCTTTTCTGTGACTGGTGAGTACTCAACCAAGTCATTCTGAGAATAGTGTATGCGGCGA
CCGAGTTGCTCTTGCCCGGCGTCAATACGGGATAATACCGCGCCACATAGCAGAACTTTAAAAGTGCTCA
TCATTGGAAAACGTTCTTCGGGGCGAAAACTCTCAAGGATCTTACCGCTGTTGAGATCCAGTTCGATGTA
ACCCACTCGTGCACCCAACTGATCTTCAGCATCTTTTACTTTCACCAGCGTTTCTGGGTGAGCAAAAACA
GGAAGGCAAAATGCCGCAAAAAAGGGAATAAGGGCGACACGGAAATGTTGAATACTCATACTCTTCCTTT
TTCAATATTATTGAAGCATTTATCAGGGTTATTGTCTCATGAGCGGATACATATTTGAATGTATTTAGAA
AAATAAACAAATAGGGGTTCCGCGCACATTTCCCCGAAAAGTGCCACCTGACGTCTAAGAAACCATTATT
ATCATGACATTAACCTATAAAAATAGGCGTATCACGAGGCCCTTTCGTCTCGCGCGTTTCGGTGATGACG
GTGAAAACCTCTGACACATGCAGCTCCCGGAGACGGTCACAGCTTGTCTGTAAGCGGATGCCGGGAGCAG
ACAAGCCCGTCAGGGCGCGTCAGCGGGTGTTGGCGGGTGTCGGGGCTGGCTTAACTATGCGGCATCAGAG
CAGATTGTACTGAGAGTGCACCATATGCGGTGTGAAATACCGCACAGATGCGTAAGGAGAAAATACCGCA
TCAGGCGCCATTCGCCATTCAGGCTGCGCAACTGTTGGGAAGGGCGATCGGTGCGGGCCTCTTCGCTATT
ACGCCAGCTGGCGAAAGGGGGATGTGCTGCAAGGCGATTAAGTTGG
