>Addgene plasmid #133462 | pHTR060syn | depositor partial sequence | sequence record 256458 | >insert_in_pHTR060syn.
TTATAACAAAGAGGACCGAGCCCAGGCCGGTCCCACCCCGGACGAACGACGTCCGGGGGTCGGGTCCCAC
CCCGGACGAACGACGTCCGGGGGTATGAAAAAGAAACCGAGCTCAAGGCCCGGACGAACGATGTCCGGGG
GTATAATTTAGAGGACCGAGCCAAGGCGGTCCCACAAGAGGACCGAGCCAAGGCCGGTCCCACCCCTGGA
CGAACGACGTCCGGGGGTATAACAGGCCGGTCCCACCCCGGACGAACGATGTCCGGGGGTATAAATATAA
GTGGACCGAGCCCA
